>Addgene plasmid #72712 | pLL3.7 shRNA against CRTC3 | addgene partial sequence | sequence record 136343 | EGFP-N 5'-CGTCGCCGTCCAGCTCGACCAG-3'
GCTCCTCGCCCTTGCTCACCATGGTGGCGACCGGTAGCGCTAGCGGATCTGACGGTTCACTAAACCAGCT
CTGCTTATATAGACCTCCCACCGTACACGCCTACCGCCCATTTGCGTCAATGGGGCGGAGTTGTTACGAC
ATTTTGGAAAGTCCCGTTGATTTTGGTGCCAAAACAAACTCCCATTGACGTCAATGGGGTGGAGACTTGG
AAATCCCCGTGAGTCAAACCGCTATCCACGCCCATTGATGTACTGCCAAAACCGCATCACCATGGTAATA
GCGATGACTAATACGTAGATGTACTGCCAAGTAGGAAAGTCCCATAAGGTCATGTACTGGGCATAATGCC
AGGCGGGCCATTTACCGTCATTGACGTCAATAGGGGGCGTACTTGGCATATGATACACTTGATGTACTGC
CAAGTGGGCAGTTTACCGTAAATACTCCACCCATTGACGTCAATGGAAAGTCCCTATTGGCGTTACTATG
GGAACATACGTCATTATTGACGTCAATGGGCGGGGGTCGTTGGGCGGTCAGCCAGGCGGGCCATTTACCG
TAAGTTATGTAACGCGGAACTCCATATATGGGCTATGAACTAATGACCCCGTAATTGATTACTATTAATA
ACTAATGCATGGCGGTAATACGGTTATCCACGCGGCCGCTTAAGCTTGGAACCCTTAATATAACTTCGTA
TAATGTATGCTATACGAAGTTATTAGGTCCCTCGACCTGCTGGAATCTCGTGAAGCGAGCTTATCGATAC
CGTCGACCTCGAGAATTCAAAAAGACCAATTCTGATTCTGCT
