>Addgene plasmid #72712 | pLL3.7 shRNA against CRTC3 | addgene partial sequence | sequence record 136346 | mU6-F 5'-ATATCCCTTGGAGAAAAGCCTT-3'
GATCGCTAGTTCTCTAGCAGAATCAGAATTGGTCTTTTTGAATTCTCGAGGTCGACGGTATCGATAAGCT
CGCTTCACGAGATTCCAGCAGGTCGAGGGACCTAATAACTTCGTATAGCATACATTATACGAAGTTATAT
TAAGGGTTCCAAGCTTAAGCGGCCGCGTGGATAACCGTATTACCGCCATGCATTAGTTATTAATAGTAAT
CAATTACGGGGTCATTAGTTCATAGCCCATATATGGAGTTCCGCGTTACATAACTTACGGTAAATGGCCC
GCCTGGCTGACCGCCCAACGACCCCCGCCCATTGACGTCAATAATGACGTATGTTCCCATAGTAACGCCA
ATAGGGACTTTCCATTGACGTCAATGGGTGGAGTATTTACGGTAAACTGCCCACTTGGCAGTACATCAAG
TGTATCATATGCCAAGTACGCCCCCTATTGACGTCAATGACGGTAAATGGCCCGCCTGGCATTATGCCCA
GTACATGACCTTATGGGACTTTCCTACTTGGCAGTACATCTACGTATTAGTCATCGCTATTACCATGGTG
ATGCGGTTTTGGCAGTACATCAATGGGCGTGGATAGCGGTTTGACTCACGGGGATTTCCAAGTCTCCACC
CCATTGACGTCAATGGGAGTTTGTTTTGGCACCAAAATCAACGGGACTTTCCAAAATGTCGTAACAACTC
CGCCCCATTGACGCAAATGGGCGGTAGGCGTGTACGGTGG
