[The description below was written by a language model from this plasmid's Addgene catalogue record.]
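Description:
pLL3.7 shRNA against CRTC3 is a third-generation lentiviral transfer plasmid built on the pLL3.7 (LentiLox 3.7) backbone, which is listed at about 7.6 kb without the insert. It is designed for RNA interference in mammalian cells. The plasmid is propagated in E. coli under ampicillin selection. The record names a recombination-deficient strain as the growth host, a common choice for lentiviral plasmids because their repeated LTR sequences can recombine. Copy number is recorded as unknown, and no feature table is provided, so individual backbone elements cannot be confirmed beyond what the catalogue fields state.

The payload is a short hairpin RNA targeting CRTC3 (CREB-regulated transcription coactivator 3). The target species are listed as mouse and rat, which suggests the target site is shared between the two transcripts. The hairpin is transcribed from a U6 promoter, an RNA polymerase III promoter suited to producing short, defined transcripts that the cell processes into siRNA. The sequencing primer name suggests this is the mouse U6 promoter. Although the record lists CMV-EGFP under the tag field, it is a separate reporter cassette on the backbone rather than a fusion to the insert. It drives EGFP from the CMV promoter so that transfected or transduced cells can be identified by fluorescence. The record lists no mammalian drug-selection marker.

As a third-generation transfer vector, it would be co-transfected with separate packaging and envelope plasmids to produce replication-incompetent virus. This virus delivers the cassette stably into dividing or non-dividing cells. The associated publication concerns BDNF and glucocorticoid regulation of corticotrophin-releasing hormone in the hypothalamus, consistent with using the construct to knock down CRTC3 in rodent neuronal systems.
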