Addgene plasmid #72712: pLL3.7 shRNA against CRTC3
Purpose: Lentiviral expression of shRNA against CRTC3 (3rd generation)
Depositing lab: Freddy Jeanneteau. Depositing organization: Delegation INSERM Languedoc Roussillon. Publication: BDNF and glucocorticoids regulate corticotrophin-releasing hormone (CRH) homeostasis in the hypothalamus. Jeanneteau FD, Lambert WM, Ismaili N, Bath KG, Lee FS, Garabedian MJ, Chao MV. Proc Natl Acad Sci U S A. 2012 Jan 24;109(4):1305-10. doi: 10.1073/pnas.1114122109. Epub 2012 Jan 9. PubMed 22232675.
Backbone
  Vector backbone: pLL3.7
  Backbone manufacturer: Luk Parijs, Addgene Plasmid #11795
  Backbone size w/o insert (bp): 7649
  Vector type: Mammalian Expression, Lentiviral
Growth in bacteria
  Bacterial resistance: Ampicillin, 100 μg/mL
  Growth temperature: 37°C
  Growth strain: NEB Stable
  Copy number: Unknown
Gene/Insert
  Gene/Insert name: CRTC3
  gRNA/shRNA sequence: 5′-GACCAAUUCUGAUUCUGCUtt-3′
  Species: M. musculus (mouse), R. norvegicus (rat)
  Promoter: U6
  Tag / fusion protein: CMV-EGFP (C terminal on backbone)
  Cloning method: Unknown
  Sequencing primers: 5′ mU6-F (ATATCCCTTGGAGAAAAGCCTT); 3′ EGFP-N
Terms and licenses: Academic/Nonprofit Terms; Industry Terms: Not Available to Industry
How to cite: pLL3.7 shRNA against CRTC3 was a gift from Freddy Jeanneteau (Addgene plasmid # 72712 ; http://n2t.net/addgene:72712 ; RRID:Addgene_72712)
